Addgene plasmid #182833: pWS5394-CRISPRai-MET17
Purpose: (Empty Backbone) Saccharomyces cerevisiae inducible CRISPRai vector - MET17 marker
Depositing lab: Rodrigo Ledesma-Amaro. Depositing organization: Imperial College London. Publication: Inducible expression of large gRNA arrays for multiplexed CRISPRai applications. Shaw WM, Studena L, Roy K, Hapeta P, McCarty NS, Graham AE, Ellis T, Ledesma-Amaro R. Nat Commun. 2022 Aug 25;13(1):4984. doi: 10.1038/s41467-022-32603-7. PubMed 36008396.
Backbone
  Vector backbone: ColE1
  Vector type: CRISPR
  Selectable markers: MET17
Growth in bacteria
  Bacterial resistance: Kanamycin, 50 μg/mL
  Growth temperature: 37°C
  Growth strain: DH5alpha
  Copy number: High Copy
Terms and licenses: Academic/Nonprofit Terms; Industry Terms: Not Available to Industry
How to cite: pWS5394-CRISPRai-MET17 was a gift from Rodrigo Ledesma-Amaro (Addgene plasmid # 182833 ; http://n2t.net/addgene:182833 ; RRID:Addgene_182833)
