[The description below was written by a language model from this plasmid's Addgene catalogue record and pLannotate feature annotations shown in this document.]
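Description:
pWS5394-CRISPRai-MET17 is a large (about 22.6 kb) empty-backbone vector for inducible, combined CRISPR activation and interference (CRISPRai) in Saccharomyces cerevisiae. It is propagated in E. coli at high copy from a ColE1-type origin under kanamycin selection, and is selected in yeast through a MET17 (MET15) marker expressed from its own promoter, which complements methionine auxotrophy. No yeast replication origin or centromere is annotated. Short fragments of yeast genes (YMB8, IMO32) appear in the table, but the record does not say whether these are promoter regions, integration homology or something else, nor how the plasmid is maintained in yeast.

The annotated payload is a set of effector and regulator cassettes. A Streptococcus pyogenes Cas9 coding sequence carrying an SV40 NLS is fused to the Mxi1 repressor domain and closed by the PGK1 terminator, the usual arrangement for a CRISPRi effector (the nuclease-dead status is implied by the design rather than annotated). Upstream, VP16-repeat and RELA/p65 fragments indicate a separate transcriptional activator; its RNA- or DNA-binding partner is not identified. Csy4 (Cas6f) with an ADH1 terminator provides an endoribonuclease that can cleave long transcripts into individual guide RNAs. Two TetR fusions, one to a GAL4 fragment and one to Mxi1, act as an opposing activator and repressor on a promoter built from repeated tet operators, giving tight tetracycline-class control. Downstream of this promoter lies a superfolder GFP with bacterial rrnB T1 and T7Te terminators, most likely a dropout placeholder replaced when a gRNA array is cloned in, though the record does not say so explicitly. Most yeast promoters driving these cassettes are not annotated.

The vector is intended for inducible expression of large gRNA arrays for multiplexed gene activation and repression.
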