Features (pLannotate 1.2.2; 28 found; start..end, strand, type, name):
   5119..5142    +  CDS            VP96 (fragment): 6 tandem repeats of the minimal activation domain of herpes simplex virus VP16 (Cheng et al., 2013)
   5311..6090    +  CDS            RELA (fragment): TF65_HUMAN - Also known as NFKB3. Experimental evidence at protein level: Swiss-Prot protein existence level 1. NF-kappa-B is a pleiotropic transcription factor present in almost all cell types and is the endpoint of a series of signal transduction events that are initiated by a vast array of stimuli related to many biological processes such as inflammation, immunity, differentiation, cell growth, tumorigenesis and apoptosis. NF-kappa-B is a homo- or heterodimeric complex formed by the Rel-like domain- containing proteins RELA/p65, RELB, NFKB1/p105, NFKB1/p50, REL and NFKB2/p52. The heterodime
   6345..6431    -  CDS            YMB8_YEAST (fragment): Experimental evidence at protein level: Swiss-Prot protein existence level 1. From Saccharomyces cerevisiae (strain ATCC 204508 / S288c) (Baker's yeast).
   7082..7101    +  CDS            SV40 NLS (fragment): nuclear localization signal of SV40 (simian virus 40) large T antigen
   7115..11215   +  CDS            cas9: CAS9_STRP1 - Also known as csn1 From Streptococcus pyogenes serotype M1.
  11264..11386   +  CDS            Mxi1: transcriptional repressor domain from the mouse Max-interacting protein 1 (Schreiber-Agus et al., 1995)
  11402..11626   +  terminator     PGK1 terminator (fragment): S. cerevisae PGK1; transcription terminator for 3-phosphoglycerate kinase gene
  12407..12964   +  CDS            cas6f: CAS6_PSEAB - Also known as csy4. Experimental evidence at protein level: Swiss-Prot protein existence level 1. CRISPR (clustered regularly interspaced short palindromic repeat) is an adaptive immune system that provides protection against mobile genetic elements (viruses, transposable elements and conjugative plasmids). CRISPR clusters contain sequences complementary to antecedent mobile elements and target invading nucleic acids. CRISPR clusters are transcribed and processed into CRISPR RNA (crRNA). Processes pre-crRNA into individual crRNA units. Absolutely required for crRNA production or s
  12980..13167   +  terminator     ADH1 terminator: S. cerevisiae ADH1; transcription terminator for the S. cerevisiae alcohol dehydrogenase 1 (ADH1) gene
  13938..14558   +  CDS            tetR: TETR2_ECOLX - Experimental evidence at protein level: Swiss-Prot protein existence level 1. TetR is the repressor of the tetracycline resistance element; its N-terminal region forms a helix-turn-helix structure and binds DNA. Binding of tetracycline to TetR reduces the repressor affinity for the tetracycline resistance gene (tetA) promoter operator sites. From Escherichia coli.
  14595..14942   +  CDS            GAL4 (fragment): GAL4_YEAST - Experimental evidence at protein level: Swiss-Prot protein existence level 1. This protein is a positive regulator for the gene expression of the galactose-induced genes such as GAL1, GAL2, GAL7, GAL10, and MEL1 which code for the enzymes used to convert galactose to glucose. It recognizes a 17 base pair sequence in (5'-CGGRNNRCYNYNCNCCG-3') the upstream activating sequence (UAS-G) of these genes. From Saccharomyces cerevisiae (strain ATCC 204508 / S288c) (Baker's yeast).
  15216..15632   -  CDS            IMO32 (fragment): IMO32_YEAST - Experimental evidence at protein level: Swiss-Prot protein existence level 1. Probable alcohol acetyltransferase that uses acetyl-CoA to synthesize acetate esters from various alcohols (Probable). Not involved in the synthesis of ethyl acetate (PubMed:28356220). From Saccharomyces cerevisiae (strain ATCC 204508 / S288c) (Baker's yeast).
  15922..16542   +  CDS            tetR: TETR2_ECOLX - Experimental evidence at protein level: Swiss-Prot protein existence level 1. TetR is the repressor of the tetracycline resistance element; its N-terminal region forms a helix-turn-helix structure and binds DNA. Binding of tetracycline to TetR reduces the repressor affinity for the tetracycline resistance gene (tetA) promoter operator sites. From Escherichia coli.
  16585..16704   +  CDS            Mxi1 (fragment): MXI1_MOUSE - Experimental evidence at protein level: Swiss-Prot protein existence level 1. Transcriptional repressor. MXI1 binds with MAX to form a sequence-specific DNA-binding protein complex which recognizes the core sequence 5'-CAC[GA]TG-3'. MXI1 thus antagonizes MYC transcriptional activity by competing for MAX. Isoform Short, which lacks a segment, has a much stronger suppressive potential and associates with a SIN3 homologous protein. From Mus musculus (Mouse).
  16998..17020   +  promoter       tight TRE promoter (fragment): Tet-responsive promoter PTight, consisting of seven tet operator sequences followed by the minimal CMV promoter
  17031..17052   +  promoter       PLtetO-1 promoter (fragment): modified phage lambda PL promoter with tet operator sites (Lutz and Bujard, 1997)
  17064..17083   +  promoter       tight TRE promoter (fragment): Tet-responsive promoter PTight, consisting of seven tet operator sequences followed by the minimal CMV promoter
  17093..17114   +  promoter       H1-2O2 promoter (fragment): doxycycline-inducible variant of the human H1 RNA promoter (Henriksen et al., 2007)
  17127..17145   +  promoter       PLtetO-1 promoter (fragment): modified phage lambda PL promoter with tet operator sites (Lutz and Bujard, 1997)
  17157..17177   +  promoter       tight TRE promoter (fragment): Tet-responsive promoter PTight, consisting of seven tet operator sequences followed by the minimal CMV promoter
  17190..17208   +  protein_bind   tet operator: tetO; bacterial operator O2 for the tetR and tetA genes tetracycline repressor TetR
  17541..18254   +  CDS            superfolder GFP: GFP variant that folds robustly even when fused to poorly folded proteins (Pédelacq et al., 2006)
  18266..18337   +  terminator     rrnB T1 terminator: transcription terminator T1 from the E. coli rrnB gene
  18353..18380   +  terminator     T7Te terminator: phage T7 early transcription terminator
  18676..18910   +  promoter       MET17 promoter (fragment): S. cerevisiae MET17; expression is repressed by methionine; MET15; MET25
  18911..20242   +  CDS            MET17: CYSD_YEAST - Also known as MET15 From Saccharomyces cerevisiae (strain ATCC 204508 / S288c) (Baker's yeast).
  20856..21671   -  CDS            KanR: aminoglycoside phosphotransferase; aph(3')-Ia; confers resistance to kanamycin in bacteria or G418 (Geneticin®) in eukaryotes
  21896..22484   +  rep_origin     ori: high-copy-number ColE1/pMB1/pBR322/pUC origin of replication
>Addgene plasmid #182833 | pWS5394-CRISPRai-MET17 | addgene full sequence | sequence record 358423 | Addgene NGS Result
GCGGCCGCTCTAATTGTATCGAGATCACTTTTCGTGATCCGCTAATCAGCGACGGTCACATTAGGTTTGC
CAAGTCAGGGTATGAACCATACGATCAGTTTTCGTGAACCTGGTACGTATATTGTGGCGTTTGTGTATAT
TTTCATTCTTTGACAACAATCAATACCAACCTCAAATAGGAAAAGTAATAAGTTTGGCGTTACACCCCAA
AAGACGCCAAACGGATCGAACTTACTCAATAGCAATTAGCGAGACAAAACCTACGTTAAGACCTGTAACC
GATTTATCAAAGCACTCTGCGGTTCTTTCTTGGGAATATTACCTGGACATTTTGTGCCCTCAAGAAACGA
GGCTCTACGAGCCTGTTGGAGCCCCTCAGACATTAGCCGCCACGAATCAAACTTTTTACGCGATTCGGCC
CAAATCAGTTTCTCACAGATCATTCGTAGAGTGAAAAAGCACATCGATTATTTGATACCCCTTTGGGTTA
ATTACTGTTGAGGTCTTTGCCGTAAGTTCCATCGCTGTCTGAACTGGCCGATAATTGCAGACGAACGGTG
TTGTTATCCGATACAACCGGATATTTTTCTTTTAATGAGTCTAAACCGTGATAGCTTCAGGTTAATACAA
TCAAAAAAAGCTCAAATATTCTTTTAATGCCGCGTTCACAGATTCCAATTGAATACAACTAGGTAGTTCA
TTATATGAAGCCTTTGCTACTATTTTTCACTATAGTCTGCCTTCACCTTAATGCAGACATCCACATATTT
TAATCACTTTAAAATAAAAAGGAAGATATATTAGAAGCTATGATCCAATCTGTAAGCCAGATTAAAATTC
ACGAACTCTTCTTTCATTTGAATTGAATGCTTTGAGTTGGGGTAGATTATCGCAAATTACTCATCACATT
TATTGACTACGAACTTGCTGATGTCCTTTTTTTATTTATATTTTTCTTCAGTGAAGCGATTTTTTTTTTA
CACAGACCAAGACGGAAAAAAGTAGCTAAGGAAGAAAACAAAATCATGAAAAAAATGTGAAGTGATCATG
CACATCGCATCAACTTAAACATTGGCTTAGAGATATATAGAGTTAGAGTTTACGGCAACCTTTAAGCACC
AATACCTTTTGGCATAGTCTAAAGACCTGGTTCTTAATTTTAAACAAATTTAACTAAAGATTTCCCTATC
AAAGAAGTAACGAGTTGACAGATTTTCTCAAAATAAATCGATACTGCATTTCTAGGCATATCCAGCGAGA
TCTATGTCTGACCCAAAGAAGAAGAGAAAGGTTGGTTCTGGTTCCAAGTTGGAAAAGTTTACCAACTGCT
ACTCTCTGTCTAAGACCTTGAGATTCAAAGCTATTCCTGTTGGTAAGACCCAAGAAAACATTGACAACAA
GAGGTTGTTGGTTGAGGACGAAAAAAGAGCTGAAGATTACAAGGGTGTCAAGAAGTTGCTGGACAGATAT
TACTTGTCCTTCATCAACGATGTCCTGCACTCTATTAAGCTGAAGAACTTGAACAACTACATCTCCCTGT
TCAGAAAAAAGACCAGAACCGAGAAAGAGAACAAAGAGTTAGAAAACTTGGAGATCAACCTGAGGAAAGA
AATTGCTAAGGCTTTCAAGGGTAACGAGGGTTACAAATCTTTGTTCAAGAAGGACATCATCGAAACCATC
TTGCCAGAATTTTTGGATGATAAGGACGAAATTGCCTTGGTCAATTCTTTCAACGGTTTCACTACTGCTT
TCACTGGTTTCTTTGACAACAGGGAAAACATGTTCTCTGAAGAAGCTAAGTCTACCTCCATTGCTTTCAG
ATGCATTAACGAAAACTTGACCAGGTACATCTCCAACATGGATATTTTCGAAAAGGTTGATGCCATCTTC
GATAAGCACGAAGTCCAAGAAATCAAAGAGAAGATTTTGAACTCCGATTACGACGTCGAAGATTTTTTCG
AAGGTGAGTTCTTCAACTTCGTTTTGACTCAAGAAGGTATCGACGTTTACAACGCTATTATTGGTGGTTT
CGTTACCGAATCTGGTGAAAAGATTAAGGGTTTGAACGAGTACATCAACCTGTACAATCAAAAGACCAAG
CAGAAGTTGCCAAAGTTTAAGCCCTTGTACAAACAAGTCTTGTCCGACAGAGAATCCTTGTCTTTTTATG
GTGAAGGTTACACCTCCGATGAAGAAGTTTTGGAAGTTTTCAGAAACACCCTGAACAAGAACTCCGAAAT
CTTCTCATCCATTAAGAAGTTGGAGAAGCTGTTTAAGAACTTCGACGAATATTCCTCCGCTGGTATCTTT
GTCAAAAATGGTCCAGCTATTTCCACCATCTCCAAGGATATTTTTGGTGAATGGAACGTCATCAGAGATA
AGTGGAATGCTGAATACGATGACATCCACTTGAAAAAGAAGGCTGTTGTTACCGAAAAGTACGAGGATGA
TAGACGTAAGTCCTTCAAGAAGATTGGCTCTTTCTCTCTGGAACAATTGCAAGAATATGCTGATGCCGAT
TTGTCCGTTGTCGAAAAATTGAAAGAAATCATCATCCAGAAGGTCGACGAAATCTACAAAGTTTACGGTT
CCTCTGAAAAGTTGTTCGATGCTGATTTCGTTTTGGAGAAGTCGTTGAAGAAAAACGATGCTGTTGTTGC
CATCATGAAGGATTTGTTGGATTCCGTTAAGAGCTTCGAGAACTACATTAAGGCTTTTTTCGGTGAGGGC
AAAGAAACTAACAGAGATGAATCATTCTACGGCGATTTTGTTTTGGCCTACGATATTTTGTTGAAGGTTG
ATCATATCTACGACGCCATCAGAAACTACGTTACTCAAAAACCATACTCCAAAGACAAGTTCAAGCTGTA
CTTTCAAAACCCACAATTCATGGGTGGTTGGGACAAAGACAAAGAAACAGATTACAGAGCCACCATCTTG
AGATATGGTTCTAAGTACTACTTGGCCATCATGGATAAGAAATACGCTAAGTGCTTGCAAAAGATCGATA
AGGATGATGTCAACGGTAACTACGAGAAGATCAACTACAAATTATTGCCCGGTCCAAACAAGATGTTGCC
TAAGGTTTTCTTCAGCAAAAAGTGGATGGCTTACTACAACCCATCCGAAGATATTCAAAAGATTTACAAG
AACGGCACCTTCAAAAAGGGTGATATGTTCAACTTGAACGACTGCCATAAGCTGATCGATTTCTTCAAGG
ATTCCATCTCAAGATACCCAAAGTGGTCTAATGCTTACGATTTCAACTTCTCTGAAACCGAGAAGTACAA
AGATATTGCCGGTTTTTACAGGGAAGTCGAAGAACAAGGTTACAAGGTTTCATTCGAATCCGCCTCTAAA
AAAGAAGTTGACAAGTTGGTTGAAGAGGGCAAGTTGTACATGTTCCAGATTTATAACAAGGACTTCTCCG
ATAAGTCTCATGGTACTCCAAACTTGCATACCATGTACTTCAAGTTGTTGTTCGACGAAAACAATCACGG
TCAGATTAGATTGTCTGGTGGTGCTGAGTTGTTTATGAGAAGGGCTTCTTTGAAGAAAGAAGAGTTGGTT
GTTCATCCAGCCAATTCTCCAATTGCTAACAAGAATCCAGACAACCCAAAAAAGACTACCACCTTGTCTT
ACGATGTTTACAAGGATAAGAGATTCTCCGAGGACCAATACGAATTGCATATTCCAATTGCCATTAACAA
GTGCCCCAAGAACATTTTCAAGATCAACACCGAAGTTAGGGTGTTGTTGAAGCACGATGATAACCCATAC
GTTATTGGTATTGCTAGGGGTGAAAGAAACTTGTTGTACATCGTTGTTGTTGATGGTAAGGGTAACATCG
TGGAACAATACTCATTGAACGAGATTATCAACAACTTCAACGGCATCAGAATCAAGACCGATTACCATTC
TCTGCTTGACAAGAAAGAAAAAGAAAGATTCGAAGCCAGACAGAACTGGACCTCTATTGAAAACATCAAA
GAGTTGAAGGCCGGTTACATTTCACAAGTTGTTCATAAGATTTGCGAGCTGGTTGAAAAGTATGATGCAG
TTATTGCTTTGGAGGACTTGAACTCTGGTTTCAAGAACTCCAGAGTTAAGGTCGAAAAGCAGGTCTACCA
AAAGTTCGAAAAGATGTTGATCGACAAGCTGAACTACATGGTCGACAAAAAGTCTAATCCATGTGCTACA
GGTGGTGCTTTGAAAGGTTATCAAATTACGAACAAGTTCGAGAGCTTCAAGTCTATGTCTACTCAGAATG
GTTTCATCTTCTACATTCCAGCTTGGTTGACCTCTAAGATTGATCCATCTACTGGTTTCGTCAACCTGCT
GAAAACTAAGTACACTTCTATTGCCGACTCCAAGAAGTTCATCTCTTCATTCGATAGAATCATGTACGTT
CCAGAAGAGGACTTATTCGAATTTGCTTTGGATTACAAGAACTTCTCAAGAACTGATGCTGACTACATCA
AGAAGTGGAAGTTGTACTCTTACGGTAACAGAATCAGGATCTTCAGAAACCCTAAGAAGAACAACGTTTT
CGATTGGGAAGAAGTCTGTTTGACCTCTGCTTACAAAGAACTGTTTAACAAGTACGGCATCAACTACCAA
CAAGGTGATATTAGAGCTTTGTTGTGCGAACAATCTGATAAGGCCTTCTACTCATCTTTTATGGCCTTGA
TGTCACTGATGTTGCAGATGAGAAATTCCATTACTGGTAGAACCGATGTCGACTTTTTGATCTCTCCAGT
TAAGAACTCTGACGGTATTTTCTACGACTCAAGAAACTATGAAGCTCAAGAAAACGCCATTTTGCCAAAA
AACGCTGATGCTAATGGTGCTTACAACATTGCTAGAAAAGTTTTGTGGGCTATCGGCCAATTCAAAAAAG
CAGAAGATGAGAAGCTGGACAAGGTTAAGATTGCCATCTCAAACAAAGAATGGTTGGAATACGCTCAGAC
TTCTGTCAAACATGGTTCTGGTTCTCCACCAAAGAAGAAAAGAAAGGTTGGTTCCGGTTCTAAATTAGGT
GGTTCTGGTGGTTCCCCAAAGAAGAAAAGAAAGGTTGGTAGAGCTGAAGCTTCTGGTTCAGGTAGAGCAG
ATGCTTTGGATGATTTCGATTTGGACATGTTGGGTTCTGATGCATTGGACGATTTCGACTTAGATATGTT
AGGTAGTGACGCCTTGGATGACTTCGATCTGGATATGCTAGGTTCCGATGCCTTAGACGACTTTGATTTA
GACATGCTGATTAACTCAAGATCCTCTGGTTCTCCTAAGAAGAAGAGAAAAGTCGGTTCTCAATACTTGC
CAGATACCGATGATAGACACAGAATCGAAGAAAAGAGGAAGAGAACTTACGAAACCTTCAAGTCCATCAT
GAAGAAGTCTCCATTTTCTGGTCCAACTGATCCAAGACCACCACCAAGAAGAATTGCTGTTCCTTCAAGA
TCCTCTGCCTCTGTTCCAAAACCAGCTCCACAACCTTATCCTTTTACATCTTCTTTGTCCACCATCAACT
ACGATGAATTTCCAACTATGGTTTTCCCATCCGGTCAAATTTCTCAAGCTTCTGCTTTGGCTCCAGCTCC
TCCACAAGTTTTGCCACAAGCTCCAGCACCAGCTCCAGCTCCAGCAATGGTTTCTGCTTTAGCTCAAGCC
CCAGCTCCTGTTCCAGTTTTAGCTCCAGGTCCACCTCAAGCTGTTGCTCCACCAGCACCAAAACCTACTC
AAGCTGGTGAAGGTACTTTGTCTGAAGCTTTGTTGCAGTTGCAATTCGATGATGAAGATTTGGGTGCTTT
GTTGGGTAATTCTACTGATCCAGCTGTTTTTACCGATTTGGCTTCTGTTGATAACTCCGAATTTCAGCAG
TTGTTGAATCAAGGTATTCCAGTTGCTCCTCATACAACTGAACCTATGTTGATGGAATATCCAGAAGCAA
TTACTAGATTAGTTACTGGTGCTCAAAGACCTCCAGATCCTGCACCTGCTCCTTTGGGTGCTCCAGGTTT
ACCAAATGGTCTATTGTCTGGTGACGAAGATTTTTCCTCTATTGCCGATATGGATTTCTCCGCTTTGTTG
TGAGGATCCTAACTCGAGAGTGCTTTTAACTAAGAATTATTAGTCTTTTCTGCTTATTTTTTCATCATAG
TTTAGAACACTTTATATTAACGAATAGTTTATGAATCTATTTAGGTTTAAAAATTGATACAGTTTTATAA
GTTACTTTTTCAAAGACTCGTGCTGTCTATTGCATAATGCACTGGAAGGGGAAAAAAAAGGTGCACACGC
GTGGCTTTTTCTTGAATTTGCAGTTTGAAAAATGCTGCCAAACCAGATGTCAACACAGCTACAACGTGAC
CCAACATCAGATGACCCAAGGTCCACCTCTTATTAAAGGACGTTTGATCCTTCGACACCATGGCTCTGTT
GAACTTTTATCTGAGAGAGGAAAAAAAGGAAGGAAAAAAAAGAAGAAACTTCCTTTATTTATTTGTCTTA
ACCACAACACACAATGCAATAAGATGCAATATAATATCAAAGCCAATATCTTATGTTGCTGATCCTGAGA
AGGAATATATACAATTTATGTAGTAAAATACCTTTTCTTCTGCGAGTTGCAAGAAATAGAAAAGACTCCG
ATTGCGCATCGCCAGAATAAAATTTCACAACCACACTTTTTGGCTGAACTTTTTATTACCTGATTAAACA
GAGAGAGAAAAGGTAGAGGTCAAAATTTTTTAAGCAAAACTAAAAAAGATGCAAAATCACGTGCTGAAAA
TCTAACATAAGGGTTAAGATTAGAGTTTTATAGGACTTGTTTTGTAATATTTCAAATACGAGCTAACCCT
ACTGATTTCAATTAGGTCTAATTTAGGGTTGAGCTGCACTGAAATTTCGGAAATTTTGGGTTATTTTAAA
TGAGACAGAAGAACTACAGAGATACGTTCTTCAGACTTTAAAGCTTATCTCCACAAAGAATTGGTCAAGA
AATCATCCTAGAAAAACACGTTTGCTCACTCGATCTTAATCACATAGAGTGCTGGAACGGGAAGAAAGAT
CTATGTCTGATCCAAAAAAGAAGAGAAAGGTCGGTTCTGGTTCTGACAAGAAATACTCTATTGGTTTGGC
TATTGGCACCAATTCTGTTGGTTGGGCTGTTATTACTGACGAGTACAAAGTTCCCTCCAAGAAGTTTAAG
GTTTTGGGTAACACTGACAGGCACTCCATTAAGAAAAATTTGATTGGTGCCCTGTTGTTCGATTCTGGTG
AAACTGCTGAAGCTACTAGATTGAAAAGAACCGCTAGAAGAAGATACACCAGAAGAAAGAACAGAATCTG
CTACTTGCAAGAGATTTTCTCTAACGAAATGGCCAAGGTTGATGATTCATTCTTCCACAGATTGGAAGAG
TCCTTCTTGGTTGAAGAGGATAAGAAACACGAAAGACATCCAATCTTCGGTAACATCGTTGATGAAGTTG
CTTACCACGAAAAGTACCCAACTATCTACCATTTGAGAAAGAAGTTGGTTGACTCTACCGATAAGGCTGA
TTTGAGATTGATCTATTTGGCTTTGGCCCACATGATTAAGTTCAGAGGTCATTTCTTGATCGAGGGTGAT
TTGAATCCAGATAACTCCGATGTTGACAAGTTGTTCATCCAATTGGTCCAAACTTACAACCAGTTGTTCG
AAGAAAATCCAATCAATGCCTCTGGTGTTGATGCTAAGGCTATTTTGTCTGCTAGACTGTCTAAGTCAAG
AAGGTTGGAAAACTTGATTGCTCAATTGCCAGGTGAAAAGAAGAATGGTTTGTTCGGTAATTTGATCGCC
TTGTCTTTGGGTTTGACTCCAAATTTCAAGTCCAACTTCGATTTGGCTGAAGATGCTAAGTTGCAATTGT
CTAAGGATACCTACGATGATGACTTGGATAATTTGTTGGCCCAAATCGGTGATCAATACGCTGATTTGTT
TTTGGCTGCTAAGAACTTGTCCGATGCCATTTTGTTGTCCGATATCTTGAGAGTTAACACCGAAATTACT
AAGGCTCCATTGTCTGCCTCTATGATCAAAAGATACGATGAACACCACCAAGACTTGACTTTGTTGAAAG
CTTTGGTCAGACAACAGTTGCCAGAAAAGTACAAAGAAATCTTCTTCGACCAGTCCAAAAATGGTTACGC
TGGTTATATTGATGGTGGTGCTTCTCAAGAAGAGTTCTACAAGTTCATTAAGCCCATCTTGGAAAAGATG
GATGGTACTGAAGAACTGTTGGTCAAGTTGAACAGAGAAGATTTGTTGAGAAAGCAGAGAACCTTCGATA
ACGGTTCTATTCCACATCAAATCCACTTGGGTGAATTGCATGCTATTTTGAGAAGGCAAGAGGATTTCTA
CCCATTCTTGAAGGATAACAGAGAAAAGATCGAGAAGATCCTGACCTTCAGAATCCCATATTATGTTGGT
CCATTGGCCAGAGGTAATTCAAGATTTGCTTGGATGACTAGGAAGTCCGAAGAAACTATTACTCCATGGA
ACTTCGAAGAGGTTGTTGATAAGGGTGCTTCTGCTCAATCCTTCATTGAAAGAATGACTAACTTCGACAA
GAACCTGCCAAACGAAAAGGTTTTGCCAAAACACTCTTTGCTGTACGAATACTTCACCGTCTACAACGAA
TTGACTAAGGTTAAGTACGTCACCGAAGGTATGAGAAAACCAGCTTTTTTGTCTGGTGAACAAAAGAAGG
CTATCGTCGATTTGTTGTTCAAGACTAACAGAAAGGTTACCGTCAAGCAATTGAAAGAGGACTACTTCAA
GAAAATCGAGTGCTTCGACTCCGTTGAAATTAGTGGTGTTGAAGATAGATTCAACGCCTCCTTAGGTACT
TACCATGACTTATTGAAGATCATCAAGGACAAGGATTTCTTGGACAACGAAGAAAACGAGGATATCTTGG
AGGATATCGTTTTGACTTTGACCTTGTTCGAGGATAGGGAAATGATCGAAGAAAGGTTGAAAACCTACGC
TCACTTGTTTGATGATAAGGTCATGAAGCAGTTGAAGAGAAGAAGGTATACTGGTTGGGGTAGATTGTCT
AGGAAATTGATTAACGGTATCAGGGACAAGCAATCCGGTAAGACTATTTTGGACTTTTTGAAGTCTGATG
GCTTCGCCAATAGAAACTTCATGCAATTGATCCACGATGACAGCTTGACCTTCAAAGAAGATATTCAAAA
GGCCCAAGTTTCCGGTCAAGGTGATTCTTTACATGAACATATTGCTAACTTGGCTGGTTCCCCAGCTATT
AAGAAAGGTATTTTACAAACCGTTAAGGTGGTCGACGAATTGGTAAAAGTTATGGGTAGACATAAGCCAG
AGAACATCGTTATTGAAATGGCTAGAGAAAATCAGACTACCCAAAAGGGTCAAAAGAACTCCAGAGAAAG
GATGAAGAGAATTGAAGAGGGTATCAAAGAATTGGGCTCCCAGATTTTGAAAGAACACCCAGTTGAAAAC
ACCCAATTGCAGAACGAAAAGCTGTACTTGTACTACTTGCAGAATGGTAGAGATATGTACGTCGACCAAG
AATTGGATATCAACAGATTGTCCGATTACGATGTCGATGCTATCGTTCCACAGTCTTTTTTGAAGGATGA
CTCCATCGATAACAAGGTCTTGACTAGATCCGATAAGAACAGAGGTAAGTCTGATAACGTTCCATCTGAA
GAGGTCGTCAAGAAGATGAAGAATTATTGGAGACAGTTGCTGAACGCCAAGTTGATTACTCAAAGAAAGT
TCGACAATTTGACCAAGGCTGAAAGAGGTGGTTTGTCTGAATTGGACAAAGCAGGTTTCATTAAGAGGCA
ATTGGTTGAAACTAGGCAAATCACCAAACACGTTGCCCAAATTTTGGATTCCAGAATGAATACCAAGTAC
GACGAAAACGATAAGTTGATCAGGGAAGTTAAGGTCATCACGTTGAAGTCTAAGTTGGTTTCCGATTTCA
GAAAGGACTTCCAATTCTACAAGGTCAGGGAAATCAACAACTACCATCATGCTCATGATGCTTACTTGAA
TGCTGTTGTTGGTACTGCCTTGATTAAGAAGTATCCAAAGTTGGAATCCGAGTTCGTTTACGGTGATTAC
AAGGTTTACGACGTCAGAAAGATGATTGCCAAGTCCGAACAAGAAATTGGTAAGGCTACTGCTAAGTACT
TCTTCTACTCCAACATCATGAATTTCTTCAAGACCGAAATCACTTTGGCCAACGGTGAAATTAGAAAAAG
GCCATTGATTGAGACTAACGGTGAGACTGGTGAAATAGTTTGGGATAAGGGTAGAGATTTCGCTACCGTT
AGAAAAGTTTTGTCCATGCCACAAGTTAACATCGTCAAAAAGACCGAAGTTCAAACTGGTGGTTTCTCCA
AAGAATCCATCTTGCCAAAAAGAAACTCCGACAAATTGATCGCCAGAAAGAAAGATTGGGACCCAAAAAA
GTATGGTGGTTTTGATTCTCCAACCGTTGCTTACTCTGTTTTGGTTGTTGCTAAAGTTGAAAAGGGCAAG
AGCAAGAAGTTGAAGTCAGTCAAAGAACTATTGGGCATCACGATCATGGAAAGGTCATCTTTTGAAAAAA
ACCCAATCGACTTTTTGGAGGCCAAGGGTTACAAAGAAGTTAAGAAGGATCTGATTATCAAGCTGCCCAA
GTACTCTTTGTTCGAATTGGAAAACGGTCGTAAGAGAATGTTGGCTTCTGCTGGTGAATTACAAAAGGGT
AATGAATTGGCTCTGCCCTCTAAGTACGTTAACTTTCTATACTTGGCCTCTCACTACGAAAAGTTGAAGG
GTTCTCCTGAAGATAACGAACAAAAGCAGTTGTTTGTCGAACAGCATAAGCACTACTTGGACGAAATCAT
CGAACAGATTTCTGAATTTTCCAAGAGGGTTATTTTGGCTGATGCCAATTTGGATAAGGTCTTGTCTGCT
TACAACAAGCACAGAGATAAGCCAATTAGAGAACAAGCCGAAAACATCATTCACCTGTTCACTTTGACTA
ATTTGGGTGCTCCAGCTGCTTTTAAGTATTTCGATACCACCATCGACAGAAAGAGATACACTTCTACAAA
AGAGGTTCTGGACGCTACCTTGATTCATCAATCTATTACTGGCTTGTACGAAACCAGGATCGACTTGTCT
CAATTAGGTGGTGATGGTTCAGGTTCTCCACCAAAGAAAAAACGTAAGGTCGGATCTGGTTCTATGGAAC
GTGTGAGAATGATTAATGTGCAAAGGCTGTTAGAAGCCGCAGAGTTTTTAGAAAGAAGAGAAAGAGAATG
CGAACACGGGTATGCCAGTTCTTTCCCTAGCATGCCCTCTCCCAGAGGATCCTAACTCGAGATTGAATTG
AATTGAAATCGATAGATCAATTTTTTTCTTTTCTCTTTCCCCATCCTTTACGCTAAAATAATAGTTTATT
TTATTTTTTGAATATTTTTTATTTATATACGTATATATAGACTATTATTTATCTTTTAATGATTATTAAG
ATTTTTATTAAAAAAAAATTCGCTCCTCTTTTAATGCCTTTATGCAGTTTTTTTTTCCCATTCGATATTT
CTATGTGCTGGATGCACACACTGGCTTAAGATGACAACGTATATATTAAATTTGCTCTTGTTCTGTACTT
TCCTAATTCTTATGTAAAAAGACAAGAATTTATGATACTATTTAATAACAAAAAACTACCTAAGAAAAGC
ATCATGCAGTCGAAATTGAAATCGAAAAGTAAAACTTTAACGGAACATGTTTGAAATTCTAAGAAAGCAT
ACATCTTCATCCCTTATATATAGAGTTATGTTTGATATTAGTAGTCATGTTGTAATCTCTGGCCTAAGTA
TACGTAACGAAAATGGTAGCACGTCGCGTTTATGGCCCCCAGGTTAATGTGTTCTCTGAAATTCGCATCA
CTTTGAGAAATAATGGGAACACCTTACGCGTGAGCTGTGCCCACCGCTTCGCCTAATAAAGCGGTGTTCT
CAAAATTTCTCCCCGTTTTCAGGATCACGAGCGCCATCTAGTTCTGGTAAAATCGCGCTTACAAGAACAA
AGAAAAGAAACATCGCGTAATGCAACAGTGAGACACTTGCCGTCATATATAAGGTTTTGGATCAGTAACC
GTTATTTGAGCATAACACAGGTTTTTAAATATATTATTATATATCATGGTATATGTGTAAAATTTTTTTG
CTGACTGGTTTTGTTTATTTATTTAGCTTTTTAAAAATTTTACTTTCTTCTTGTTAATTTTTTCTGATTG
CTCTATACTCAAACCAACAACAACTTACTCTACAACTAAGATCTATGTCTGACCCAAAGAAAAAAAGAAA
AGTTGGTTCAGGTTCTGACCACTACTTGGATATTAGATTAAGACCAGATCCAGAATTTCCACCAGCTCAA
TTGATGTCTGTTTTGTTCGGTAAATTGCACCAAGCTTTGGTTGCTCAAGGTGGTGATAGAATTGGTGTTT
CATTTCCAGATTTGGACGAATCCAGATCAAGATTGGGTGAAAGATTGAGAATCCATGCTTCCGCTGATGA
TTTGAGAGCTTTGTTGGCTAGACCATGGTTGGAAGGTTTGAGAGATCACTTGCAATTTGGTGAACCAGCT
GTTGTTCCACATCCAACTCCATATAGACAAGTTTCAAGAGTTCAAGCCAAGTCTAACCCAGAAAGATTGC
GTAGAAGATTGATGAGAAGGCACGATTTGTCTGAAGAAGAAGCCAGAAAAAGAATCCCAGATACTGTTGC
TAGAGCTTTGGATTTGCCATTCGTTACTTTGAGATCACAATCTACCGGTCAACATTTCAGGTTGTTCATT
AGACATGGTCCATTGCAAGTTACTGCTGAAGAAGGTGGTTTTACTTGTTACGGTTTGTCTAAAGGTGGAT
TCGTTCCATGGTTTGGATCCTAACTCGAGGCGAATTTCTTATGATTTATGATTTTTATTATTAAATAAGT
TATAAAAAAAATAAGTGTATACAAATTTTAAAGTGACTCTTAGGTTTTAAAACGAAAATTCTTATTCTTG
AGTAACTCTTTCCTGTAGGTCAGGTTGCTTTCTCAGGTATAGCATGAGGTCGCTCTTATTGACCACACCT
CTACCGGCATGCCGAGCAAATGCCTGCAAATCGCTCCCCATTTCGCTGGTTCTGTATGGGCACAGACAAC
CTAAACGCCTTGTGAAATTGCAAATATGGTGATTTGAAACGTTTCCTAGTGCAGCAGGATCACAGATAAC
GTGTAAAGGGCTTAGCAGTTGATAATCCTCTCTAGTTAAGACCTAAACAAAATGCTGTCACTAACCGTAG
TATTAAATGACACACTTTGGTGACTTTCGTTAATGGGGATGTGGTAGTGGCCATTGCCAATAAACAAAAA
GAACAGGGAAAGAAGTAGAAAGTGATATAAGTTTGCTTGCCACTTTTCGTTTTTCACGAAAAAAACAGGC
GAAAAAAAATGCTAGACAAGTACCCGGCTGAATCACACCTCGTTAACAGTGACTTTCGGTGACAGATACC
CGATTGGGCACCCGGCTGGTAAGTTATGATAGAAAGCCAACGCTGTACTATTGGCTTAGCTATGGCAATA
TTTTGATTATCAGCTAGTTTTATTAACGTTATAATTAGTGTAACCAGTTTTTCATCTATTTCATTTATTT
CATTTATTTACTTTAATTGCAGATCCCCCTAACGCGTTTAAAGCTTTTATTCACTAGCTTATGTATTTTT
TATAGGAAACGCGACGCGTAACATCGCGCAAATGAAGGTTTTGATGTATTATAATGAGGTATTCTTCCTT
ATATACATCGATGAAAAGCGTTGACAGCATACATTGGAAAGAAATAGGAAACGGACACCGGAAGAAAAAA
TAGATCTATGTCAAGATTGGACAAAAGCAAGGTTATTAACGGTGCCTTGGAACTGTTGAATGGTGTAGGT
ATAGAAGGCTTAACGACCAGAAAATTAGCACAAAAGTTAGGTGTAGAGCAGCCAACATTATATTGGCACG
TCAAAAACAAGAGAGCATTGCTAGACGCATTGCCAATCGAAATGTTAGATCGTCATCACACTCATTTTTG
CCCATTAGAGGGTGAGAGTTGGCAAGACTTTTTGCGTAACAATGCTAAATCCTTTAGATGCGCCTTGTTG
AGCCATCGTGATGGTGCCAAGGTTCATCTAGGTACAAGGCCAACAGAAAAACAGTATGAGACTTTGGAGA
ATCAGCTAGCCTTTTTATGCCAACAGGGTTTTTCATTGGAGAATGCCTTATACGCTTTAAGTGCAGTTGG
TCACTTCACTTTAGGTTGCGTACTAGAAGAACAAGAGCACCAGGTTGCTAAAGAAGAGAGAGAAACACCT
ACAACAGATTCAATGCCTCCATTGCTAAGACAAGCTATCGAACTGTTTGATAGACAGGGTGCAGAACCTG
CATTCTTGTTCGGTTTAGAGTTGATTATTTGCGGCTTGGAAAAGCAGCTAAAATGCGAATCTGGTAGTGG
TTCACCTCCTAAGAAAAAGAGAAAAGTTGGTTCCGGTAGCGCTAATTTCAATCAGTCTGGTAATATTGCC
GACTCCTCTTTGTCTTTCACTTTCACTAATTCTTCCAACGGTCCAAACTTGATCACTACCCAAACTAATT
CTCAAGCTTTGTCTCAGCCAATTGCCTCTTCTAATGTTCACGATAACTTCATGAACAACGAAATCACCGC
CTCCAAAATTGATGATGGTAACAATTCTAAGCCATTGTCTCCAGGTTGGACTGATCAAACTGCTTATAAT
GCTTTCGGTATTACCACCGGTATGTTTAACACTACTACTATGGATGACGTCTACAACTACTTGTTCGATG
ATGAAGATACACCACCAAATCCAAAGAAAGAAGGATCCTAACTCGAGGCCAATTGGTGCGGCAATTGATA
ATAACGAAAATGTCTTTTAATGATCTGGGTATAATGAGGAATTTTCCGAACGTTTTTACTTTATATATAT
ATATACATGTAACATATATTCTATACGCTATAGAGAAAGGAAATTTTTCAATTAAAAAAAAAATAGAGAA
AGAGTTTCACTTCTTGATTATCGCTAACACTAATGGTTGAAGTACTGCTACTTTAATTTTATGCTGGGTA
GACTACCCATGAGTCACAATGAACGTTCGTGCTTTGTGATAAAGTGTTTCACGTCATCCGACATGACTTC
GTAGTTATGGACTGAACTGTGTGGTGAGGTTCCATGATTTCTTAGGTCCAGCAGATACATGTCTCTTCCC
AATTTCTTGTTAAGGTTACGGCCAATGCTTCGGTTGTTGAGCTTGTTACCGAATAAGCCGTGAAGTATGA
TAATAGGTGGTCTTGGCTTCCCTTCATCCCCAGTTTTTACTGCATCTCTCTTGATTATGTCATATGAAAG
GTCCAGTGGGACTTGCTTTTGTTGCAGCACCTTTGCTAATGAATGAAAGGCACATAGTGACTGCTTAAAA
ATGCAGGAACTTAAATTATTCCGAATGGTATTTTGTCTCACATATATTGTCCCATACTGTGCCAAGATCC
CGGCTTTACCCAGTATCATCATTGTACCGTTACCAATTCTCCTCGTATATCACGGTTAGTTTTTAAACCT
CGGGGTGACGTTTACTATTGGCGTACTAATATATTCTTATTTTCTTTTCTTTTTTGTTGGCAGTTTCAAG
CAACACATGTACTGGATAACCAACCCCCGCACGCTCTTGGAAAAAATTGAGAAGGCATCGGACACTTGCT
GATGAGTATTTCGAAAAATTCCATGAAGATGAGGCCAAGATTGTTTGGAAGAGATTGAAAAGAAGAAGAA
GAAAAAAAGATAAAAGCAAATCAAAAGATCTATGTCAAGATTGGATAAGTCCAAGGTTATCAACTCTGCT
TTGGAGTTGTTGAACGAAGTTGGTATTGAAGGTTTGACCACTAGAAAGTTGGCTCAAAAATTGGGTGTTG
CTCAAAAAACCTTGTACTGGCACGTTAAGAACAAAAGAGCTTTGTTGGACGCTTTGGCCATTGAAATGTT
GGATAGACATCATACCCATTTCTGTCCATTGGAAGGTGAATCATGGCAAGATTTCTTGAGAAACAACGCC
AAGTCTTTCAGATGTGCTTTGTTGTCTCATAGAGATGGTGCTAAAGTTCACTTGGGTACTAGACCAACTG
AAAAGCAATACGAAACTTTGGAAAACCAGTTGGCTTTCTTGTGTCAACAAGGTTTCTCTTTAGAAAACGC
CTTGTATGCTTTGTCTGCTGTTGGTCATTTTACCTTGGGTTGTGTTTTGGAAGATCAAGAACATCAAGTC
GCCAAAGAAGAAAGGGAAACTCCAACTACTGATTCTATGCCACCATTATTGAGACAAGCCATTGAGTTGT
TTGATCATCAAGGTGCTGAACCAGCTTTTTTGTTTGGTTTGGAATTGATCATCTGCGGTTTGGAGAAACA
ATTGAAGTGTGAATCTGGTTCTGGTTCTCCACCAAAAAAGAAAAGAAAGGTTGGTTCAGGTTCCGAAAGG
GTTAGAATGATTAACGTTCAAAGGTTGTTGGAAGCTGCCGAATTTTTGGAAAGACGTGAAAGGGAATGTG
AACATGGTTACGCTTCATCTTTTCCATCTATGCCATCTCCAAGAGGATCCTAACTCGAGAGCTTTTGATT
AAGCCTTCTAGTCCAAAAAACACGTTTTTTTGTCATTTATTTCATTTTCTTAGAATAGTTTAGTTTATTC
ATTTTATAGTCACGAATGTTTTATGATTCTATATAGGGTTGCAAACAAGCATTTTTCATTTTATGTTAAA
ACAATTTCAGGTTTACCTTTTATTCTGCTTGTGGTGACGCGTGTATCCGCCCGCTCTTTTGGTCACCCAT
GTATGCTGAAGTGAATAAAGCTCCACACAGTCGAACGGGTAGTCCATCGTTGTAGGATACTCCCTATCAG
TGATAGAGAAATCTATGCGGCATCCCTATCAGTGATAGAGATCGGTAACGGAGTCCCTATCAGTGATAGA
GAAGTGGTGTTCAGTTCCCTATCAGTGATAGAGAAGTTTGACACTATCCCTATCAGTGATAGAGAGAACA
GCAATGACTCCCTATCAGTGATAGAGATCAAATGGCGTATCCCTATCAGTGATAGAGATAATTAACTTGT
AATATTCTAATCAATTGATATAAAAATCCCCGTCAGTGACGGAGATTTTCTTTTTTTTTTATTTTTCCCC
GTCAGTGACGGAGAATATCAAGCTACAAAAAGAATTCGCATCTAGATTCTTGAGACGGTTCACTGCCGTA
TAGGCAGTGAGACCGAAAGTGAAACGTGATTTCATGCGTCATTTTGAACATTTTGTAAATCTTATTTAAT
AATGTGTGCGGCAATTCACATTTAATTTATGAATGTTTTCTTAACATCGCGGCAACTCAAGAAACGGCAG
GTTCGGATCTTAGCTACTAGAGAAAGAGGAGAAATACTAGATGCGTAAAGGCGAAGAGCTGTTCACTGGT
GTCGTCCCTATTCTGGTGGAACTGGATGGTGATGTCAACGGTCATAAGTTTTCCGTGCGTGGCGAGGGTG
AAGGTGACGCAACTAATGGTAAACTGACGCTGAAGTTCATCTGTACTACTGGTAAACTGCCGGTTCCTTG
GCCGACTCTGGTAACGACGCTGACTTATGGTGTTCAGTGCTTTGCTCGTTATCCGGACCATATGAAGCAG
CATGACTTCTTCAAGTCCGCCATGCCGGAAGGCTATGTGCAGGAACGCACGATTTCCTTTAAGGATGACG
GCACGTACAAAACGCGTGCGGAAGTGAAATTTGAAGGCGATACCCTGGTAAACCGCATTGAGCTGAAAGG
CATTGACTTTAAAGAGGACGGCAATATCCTGGGCCATAAGCTGGAATACAATTTTAACAGCCACAATGTT
TACATCACCGCCGATAAACAAAAAAATGGCATTAAAGCGAATTTTAAAATTCGCCACAACGTGGAGGATG
GCAGCGTGCAGCTGGCTGATCACTACCAGCAAAACACTCCAATCGGTGATGGTCCTGTTCTGCTGCCAGA
CAATCACTATCTGAGCACGCAAAGCGTTCTGTCTAAAGATCCGAACGAGAAACGCGATCATATGGTTCTG
CTGGAGTTCGTAACCGCAGCGGGCATCACGCATGGTATGGATGAACTGTACAAATGACCAGGCATCAAAT
AAAACGAAAGGCTCAGTCGAAAGACTGGGCCTTTCGTTTTATCTGTTGTTTGTCGGTGAACGCTCTCTAC
TAGAGTCACACTGGCTCACCTTCGGGTGGGCCTTTCTGCGTTTATAGGTCTCATCCCCGTCAGTGACGGA
GATCGTCTCTACCAACTAGTGCACTGCAGTACAATAAAGCAATCTTGATGAGGATAATGATTTTTTTTTG
AATATACATAAATACTACCGTTTTTCTGCTAGATTTTGTGATGACGTAAATAAGTACATATTACTTTTTA
AGCCAAGACAAGATTAAGCATTAACTTTACCCTTTTCTTTCTAAGTTTCAATATTAGTTATCACTGTTTA
AAAGTTATGGCGAGAACGTCGGCGGTTAAAATATATTACCCTGAACGAGCATACACGCCATCCTCATGAA
AACTGTGTAACATAATAACCGAAGTGTCGAAAAGGTGGCACCTTGTCCAATTGAACACGCTCGATGAAAA
AAATAAGATATATATAAGGTTAAGTAAAGCGTCTGTTAGAAAGGAAGTTTTTCCTTTTTCTTGCTCTCTT
GTCTTTTCATCTACTATTTCCTTCGTGTAATACAGGGTCGTCAGATACATAGATACAATTCTATTACCCC
CATCCATACAATGCCATCTCATTTCGATACTGTTCAACTACACGCCGGCCAAGAGAACCCTGGTGACAAT
GCTCACAGATCCAGAGCTGTACCAATTTACGCCACCACTTCTTATGTTTTCGAAAACTCTAAGCATGGTT
CGCAATTGTTTGGTCTTGAAGTTCCAGGTTACGTCTATTCCCGTTTCCAAAACCCAACCAGTAATGTTTT
GGAAGAAAGAATTGCTGCTTTAGAAGGTGGTGCTGCTGCTTTGGCTGTTTCCTCCGGTCAAGCCGCTCAA
ACCCTTGCCATCCAAGGTTTGGCACACACTGGTGACAACATCGTTTCCACTTCTTACTTATACGGTGGTA
CTTATAACCAGTTCAAAATCTCGTTCAAAAGATTTGGTATCGAGGCTAGATTTGTTGAAGGTGACAATCC
AGAAGAATTTGAAAAGGTCTTTGATGAAAGAACCAAGGCTGTTTATTTGGAAACCATTGGTAATCCAAAG
TACAATGTTCCGGATTTTGAAAAAATTGTTGCAATTGCTCACAAACACGGTATTCCAGTTGTCGTTGACA
ACACATTTGGTGCCGGTGGTTACTTCTGTCAGCCAATTAAATACGGTGCTGATATTGTAACACATTCTGC
TACCAAATGGATTGGTGGTCATGGTACTACTATCGGTGGTATTATTGTTGACTCTGGTAAGTTCCCATGG
AAGGACTACCCAGAAAAGTTCCCTCAATTCTCTCAACCTGCCGAAGGATATCACGGTACTATCTACAATG
AAGCCTACGGTAACTTGGCATACATCGTTCATGTTAGAACTGAACTATTAAGAGATTTGGGTCCATTGAT
GAACCCATTTGCCTCTTTCTTGCTACTACAAGGTGTTGAAACATTATCTTTGAGAGCTGAAAGACACGGT
GAAAATGCATTGAAGTTAGCCAAATGGTTAGAACAATCCCCATACGTATCTTGGGTTTCATACCCTGGTT
TAGCATCTCATTCTCATCATGAAAATGCTAAGAAGTATCTATCTAACGGTTTCGGTGGTGTCTTATCTTT
CGGTGTAAAAGACTTACCAAATGCCGACAAGGAAACTGACCCATTCAAACTTTCTGGTGCTCAAGTTGTT
GACAATTTAAAGCTTGCCTCTAACTTGGCCAATGTTGGTGATGCCAAGACCTTAGTCATTGCTCCATACT
TCACTACCCACAAACAATTAAATGACAAAGAAAAGTTGGCATCTGGTGTTACCAAGGACTTAATTCGTGT
CTCTGTTGGTATCGAATTTATTGATGACATTATTGCAGACTTCCAGCAATCTTTTGAAACTGTTTTCGCT
GGCCAAAAACCATGAGTGTGCGTAATGAGTTGTAAAATTATGTATAAACCTACTTTCTCTCACAAGGAGT
TATCGTGTTGCATCTGCGGCTTTAAATTGATGTATCTCATCGCAGGCACGGGCAGTACAGTGCCCTGAGC
GTAGGGAAAAATGAAAAAAAGGATGTAACTTTTAACATAATTCCAGCACGCAGCGATTGGGTATAATGAA
GATTGTTAAGTTCAACAACATGTGAAATTCTTAGCTCCGCAACTTGCTTGAATTATGAGCTCTAAGATTC
AAGAAGTAAATAGGTCATATAATGGAATGATAGTAGTACTTGATAAAGGAACCATGTGATCTTACGTTGA
TATGAAAATAATTCTCTCACAGAAGTCAGTTTGTATGACTAACATAGAGAGTAATTGCTTTTCGGATAAA
ATCGCACCTAACAAAGATTACCTTTTGTAAAGCCTCCAGAACAGCTATGAATGTTCGTTATTCTACGCAC
TTTCTTTCATACATCTTGATCCGCCTTTTTTGATGTAGGTTTTAACGCGGCAAAACATATTAATTTTTCT
GATTTGGAAAAATAAAGAGTTAGTTCTGCCGCGGCCGCGTGTTACAACCAATTAACCAATTCTGATTAGA
AAAACTCATCGAGCATCAAATGAAACTGCAATTTATTCATATCAGGATTATCAATACCATATTTTTGAAA
AAGCCGTTTCTGTAATGAAGGAGAAAACTCACCGAGGCAGTTCCATAGGATGGCAAGATCCTGGTATCGG
TCTGCGATTCCGACTCGTCCAACATCAATACAACCTATTAATTTCCCCTCGTCAAAAATAAGGTTATCAA
GTGAGAAATCACCATGAGTGACGACTGAATCCGGTGAGAATGGCAAAAGCTTATGCATTTCTTTCCAGAC
TTGTTCAACAGGCCAGCCATTACGCTCGTCATCAAAATCACTCGCATCAACCAAACCGTTATTCATTCGT
GATTGCGCCTGAGCGAGGCGAAATACGCGATCGCTGTTAAAAGGACAATTACAAACAGGAATCGAATGCA
ACCGGCGCAGGAACACTGCCAGCGCATCAACAATATTTTCACCTGAATCAGGATATTCTTCTAATACCTG
GAATGCTGTTTTCCCGGGGATCGCAGTGGTGAGTAACCATGCATCATCAGGAGTACGGATAAAATGCTTG
ATGGTCGGAAGAGGCATAAATTCCGTCAGCCAGTTTAGTCTGACCATCTCATCTGTAACATCATTGGCAA
CGCTACCTTTGCCATGTTTCAGAAACAACTCTGGCGCATCGGGCTTCCCATACAATCGATAGATTGTCGC
ACCTGATTGCCCGACATTATCGCGAGCCCATTTATACCCATATAAATCAGCATCCATGTTGGAATTTAAT
CGCGGCCTGGAGCAAGACGTTTCCCGTTGAATATGGCTCATAACACCCCTTGTATTACTGTTTATGTAAG
CAGACAGTTTTATTGTTCATGATGATATATTTTTATCTTGTGCAATGTAACATCAGAGATTTTGAGACAC
AACGTGGCTTTGTTGAATAAATCGAACTTTTGCTGAGTTGAAGGATCAGTCATGACCAAAATCCCTTAAC
GTGAGTTTTCGTTCCACTGAGCGTCAGACCCCGTAGAAAAGATCAAAGGATCTTCTTGAGATCCTTTTTT
TCTGCGCGTAATCTGCTGCTTGCAAACAAAAAAACCACCGCTACCAGCGGTGGTTTGTTTGCCGGATCAA
GAGCTACCAACTCTTTTTCCGAAGGTAACTGGCTTCAGCAGAGCGCAGATACCAAATACTGTTCTTCTAG
TGTAGCCGTAGTTAGGCCACCACTTCAAGAACTCTGTAGCACCGCCTACATACCTCGCTCTGCTAATCCT
GTTACCAGTGGCTGCTGCCAGTGGCGATAAGTCGTGTCTTACCGGGTTGGACTCAAGACGATAGTTACCG
GATAAGGCGCAGCGGTCGGGCTGAACGGGGGGTTCGTGCACACAGCCCAGCTTGGAGCGAACGACCTACA
CCGAACTGAGATACCTACAGCGTGAGCTATGAGAAAGCGCCACGCTTCCCGAAGGGAGAAAGGCGGACAG
GTATCCGGTAAGCGGCAGGGTCGGAACAGGAGAGCGCACGAGGGAGCTTCCAGGGGGAAACGCCTGGTAT
CTTTATAGTCCTGTCGGGTTTCGCCACCTCTGACTTGAGCGTCGATTTTTGTGATGCTCGTCAGGGGGGC
GGAGCCTATGGAAAAACGCCAGCAACGCGGCCTTTTTACGGTTCCTGGCCTTTTGCTGGCCTTTTGCTCA
CATGTTCTTTCCTGCGTTATCCCCTGATTCTGTGGATAACCGT
